Addgene plasmid #162273: 6VAH
Purpose: Bacterial Expression
Depositing lab: Cheryl Arrowsmith. Depositing organization: University of Toronto.
Backbone
  Vector backbone: pNIC-CH
  Backbone manufacturer: SGC (Addgene Plasmid ##26117)
  Vector type: Bacterial Expression
Growth in bacteria
  Bacterial resistance: Kanamycin, 50 μg/mL
  Growth temperature: 37°C
  Growth strain: DH5alpha
  Copy number: Low Copy
Gene/Insert
  Gene/Insert name: TEAD2 (alt name: TEAD2:PBC019-D11:C244026)
  Species: H. sapiens (human)
  Insert size (bp): 693
  Entrez Gene: TEAD2 (a.k.a. ETF, TEAD-2, TEF-4, TEF4)
  Promoter: T7
  Tag / fusion protein: 6xHis (C terminal on insert)
  Cloning method: Ligation Independent Cloning
  Sequencing primers: 5′ T7; 3′ T7-term
Terms and licenses: Academic/Nonprofit Terms; Industry Terms: Not Available to Industry
Depositor comments: N-terminal tag AA:M. C-terminal tag AA:VEHHHHHH. SGC Clone ID:TEAD2:PBC019-D11:C244026. SGC Clone ID:http://www.thesgc.org/structures/6VAH/
How to cite: 6VAH was a gift from Cheryl Arrowsmith (Addgene plasmid # 162273 ; http://n2t.net/addgene:162273 ; RRID:Addgene_162273)
