[The description below was written by a language model from this plasmid's Addgene catalogue record and pLannotate feature annotations shown in this document.]
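Description:
6VAH is a bacterial expression plasmid built on the pNIC-CH backbone, a pET-style vector designed for ligation-independent cloning. It carries a 693 bp fragment of human TEAD2 (also known as TEF-4), a transcription factor that acts downstream of the Hippo signalling pathway. The sequenced plasmid is about 6 kb. It is maintained in E. coli under kanamycin selection through an aph(3')-Ia resistance gene. Replication relies on a ColE1/pBR322-type origin accompanied by the bom region and the rop gene, which is consistent with the catalogue's low-copy designation. An f1 origin is also present, along with short tetracycline-resistance gene remnants inherited from the pBR322 lineage that are not functional markers.

Expression is driven by a T7 promoter followed directly by a lac operator, with the T7 gene 10 ribosome binding site upstream of the open reading frame and a T7 terminator downstream. The plasmid encodes its own lacI repressor, so transcription stays repressed until an inducer such as IPTG is added, and it requires a host that supplies T7 RNA polymerase. According to the depositor, the insert gains only an initiating methionine at the N terminus and a short linker plus hexahistidine tag at the C terminus, which allows purification by immobilised metal affinity chromatography. The automated annotation places a His-tag match some distance downstream of the end of the TEAD2 fragment. It also flags a short partial match to a T7 gene 10B-derived solubility tag just before the terminator, which is probably residual vector sequence and not part of the expressed protein. The construct's name and the depositor comments link it to a structural genomics clone and an associated structure entry, which points to use in producing recombinant TEAD2 protein for structural and biochemical studies.
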