Features (pLannotate 1.2.2; 19 found; start..end, strand, type, name):
     15..37      +  RBS            RBS: efficient ribosome binding site from bacteriophage T7 gene 10 (Olins and Rangwala, 1989)
     47..739     +  CDS            TEAD2 (fragment): TEAD2_HUMAN - Also known as TEF4. Experimental evidence at protein level: Swiss-Prot protein existence level 1. Transcription factor which plays a key role in the Hippo signaling pathway, a pathway involved in organ size control and tumor suppression by restricting proliferation and promoting apoptosis. The core of this pathway is composed of a kinase cascade wherein MST1/MST2, in complex with its regulatory protein SAV1, phosphorylates and activates LATS1/2 in complex with its regulatory protein MOB1, which in turn phosphorylates and inactivates YAP1 oncoprotein and WWTR1/TAZ. Acts by mediati
    813..830     +  CDS            9xHis (fragment): 9xHis affinity tag
    840..889     +  CDS            SET1 (fragment): solubility-enhancement tag derived from T7 phage gene 10B
    897..944     +  terminator     T7 terminator: transcription terminator for bacteriophage T7 RNA polymerase
    981..1409    +  rep_origin     f1 ori (sequence partly withheld): f1 bacteriophage origin of replication; arrow indicates direction of (+) strand synthesis
   1462..1519    +  promoter       AmpR promoter (fragment): bla
   1528..2343    -  CDS            KanR: aminoglycoside phosphotransferase; aph(3')-Ia; confers resistance to kanamycin in bacteria or G418 (Geneticin®) in eukaryotes
   2465..3053    +  rep_origin     ori: high-copy-number ColE1/pMB1/pBR322/pUC origin of replication
   3239..3378    -  misc_feature   bom: basis of mobility region from pBR322
   3480..3671    -  CDS            rop: Rop protein, which maintains plasmids at low copy number; rop
   3688..4068    +  CDS            YPB1_ECOLX: Protein predicted: Swiss-Prot protein existence level 4. From Escherichia coli.
   4140..4431    -  CDS            TcR (fragment): tetracycline efflux protein; tet; confers resistance to tetracycline
   4446..4467    -  protein_bind   CAP binding site: CAP binding activates transcription in the presence of cAMP. E. coli catabolite activator protein
   4480..5562    -  CDS            lacI: lac repressor; lacI; The lac repressor binds to the lac operator to inhibit transcription in E. coli. This inhibition can be relieved by adding lactose or isopropyl-β-D-thiogalactopyranoside (IPTG).
   5563..5640    -  promoter       lacI promoter: lacI
   5648..5927    -  CDS            TcR (fragment): tetracycline efflux protein; tet; confers resistance to tetracycline
   5949..5967    +  promoter       T7 promoter: promoter for bacteriophage T7 RNA polymerase
   5968..5992    +  protein_bind   lac operator: The lac repressor binds to the lac operator to inhibit transcription in E. coli. This inhibition can be relieved by adding lactose or isopropyl-β-D-thiogalactopyranoside (IPTG). lac repressor encoded by lacI
>Addgene plasmid #162273 | 6VAH | addgene full sequence | sequence record 319837 | Addgene NGS Result
CCTCTAGAAATAATTTTGTTTAACCTTAAGAAGGAGATATACTATGGCCTGGCAGGCTCGGGGCCTGGGC
ACCGCCCGGTTGCAGCTGGTAGAGTTCTCAGCCTTCGTGGAACCGCCAGATGCAGTTGATTCTTACCAGA
GGCACCTGTTCGTGCACATCAGCCAGCACTGCCCCAGCCCCGGAGCGCCGCCGCTCGAGAGTGTGGACGT
CCGGCAGATCTACGACAAATTCCCTGAGAAAAAGGGTGGCCTCCGAGAGCTATATGATCGTGGCCCCCCC
CATGCCTTCTTCCTGGTCAAGTTCTGGGCGGACCTGAACTGGGGCCCAAGTGGTGAGGAGGCAGGGGCCG
GTGGCAGCATCAGCAGTGGTGGCTTCTACGGAGTGAGCAGCCAGTATGAGAGCCTGGAACACATGACCCT
CACCTGTTCCTCCAAGGTCTGCTCTTTTGGCAAGCAGGTGGTGGAGAAGGTGGAGACGGAACGGGCCCAG
CTGGAGGACGGCAGATTTGTGTACCGCCTGCTGCGCTCGCCCATGTGCGAGTACCTGGTGAATTTCTTGC
ACAAGTTGCGGCAGCTGCCTGAGCGATACATGATGAACAGCGTCCTGGAAAACTTCACCATCCTCCAGGT
GGTGACAAACAGAGACACCCAGGAACTGCTGCTCTGCACCGCCTATGTCTTCGAGGTCTCCACCAGCGAG
CGTGGGGCCCAGCATCACATTTACCGCCTGGTCAGGGACGTGGAGCACCATCATCACCACCATTGAGGAT
CCGAATTCGAGCTCCGTCGACAAGCTTGCGGCCGCACTCGAGCACCACCACCACCACCACTGAGATCCGG
CTGCTAACAAAGCCCGAAAGGAAGCTGAGTTGGCTGCTGCCACCGCTGAGCAATAACTAGCATAACCCCT
TGGGGCCTCTAAACGGGTCTTGAGGGGTTTTTTGCTGAAAGGAGGAACTATATCCGGATTGGCGAATGGG
[124 nt withheld, positions 981-1104]
C
[91 nt withheld, positions 1106-1196]
A
[49 nt withheld, positions 1198-1246]
CCTTTGACGTTGGAGTCCACGTTCTTT
[37 nt withheld, positions 1274-1310]
ACCCTATCTCGGTCTATTCTTTTGATTTATAAGGGATTTTGCCGATTTCGGCCTATTGGTTAAAAAATGA
GCTGATTTAACAAAAATTTAACGCGAATTTTAACAAAATATTAACGCTTACAATTTAGGTGGCACTTTTC
GGGGAAATGTGCGCGGAACCCCTATTTGTTTATTTTTCTAAATACATTCAAATATGTATCCGCTCATGAA
TTAATTCTTAGAAAAACTCATCGAGCATCAAATGAAACTGCAATTTATTCATATCAGGATTATCAATACC
ATATTTTTGAAAAAGCCGTTTCTGTAATGAAGGAGAAAACTCACCGAGGCAGTTCCATAGGATGGCAAGA
TCCTGGTATCGGTCTGCGATTCCGACTCGTCCAACATCAATACAACCTATTAATTTCCCCTCGTCAAAAA
TAAGGTTATCAAGTGAGAAATCACCATGAGTGACGACTGAATCCGGTGAGAATGGCAAAAGTTTATGCAT
TTCTTTCCAGACTTGTTCAACAGGCCAGCCATTACGCTCGTCATCAAAATCACTCGCATCAACCAAACCG
TTATTCATTCGTGATTGCGCCTGAGCGAGACGAAATACGCGATCGCTGTTAAAAGGACAATTACAAACAG
GAATCGAATGCAACCGGCGCAGGAACACTGCCAGCGCATCAACAATATTTTCACCTGAATCAGGATATTC
TTCTAATACCTGGAATGCTGTTTTCCCGGGGATCGCAGTGGTGAGTAACCATGCATCATCAGGAGTACGG
ATAAAATGCTTGATGGTCGGAAGAGGCATAAATTCCGTCAGCCAGTTTAGTCTGACCATCTCATCTGTAA
CATCATTGGCAACGCTACCTTTGCCATGTTTCAGAAACAACTCTGGCGCATCGGGCTTCCCATACAATCG
ATAGATTGTCGCACCTGATTGCCCGACATTATCGCGAGCCCATTTATACCCATATAAATCAGCATCCATG
TTGGAATTTAATCGCGGCCTAGAGCAAGACGTTTCCCGTTGAATATGGCTCATAACACCCCTTGTATTAC
TGTTTATGTAAGCAGACAGTTTTATTGTTCATGACCAAAATCCCTTAACGTGAGTTTTCGTTCCACTGAG
CGTCAGACCCCGTAGAAAAGATCAAAGGATCTTCTTGAGATCCTTTTTTTCTGCGCGTAATCTGCTGCTT
GCAAACAAAAAAACCACCGCTACCAGCGGTGGTTTGTTTGCCGGATCAAGAGCTACCAACTCTTTTTCCG
AAGGTAACTGGCTTCAGCAGAGCGCAGATACCAAATACTGTCCTTCTAGTGTAGCCGTAGTTAGGCCACC
ACTTCAAGAACTCTGTAGCACCGCCTACATACCTCGCTCTGCTAATCCTGTTACCAGTGGCTGCTGCCAG
TGGCGATAAGTCGTGTCTTACCGGGTTGGACTCAAGACGATAGTTACCGGATAAGGCGCAGCGGTCGGGC
TGAACGGGGGGTTCGTGCACACAGCCCAGCTTGGAGCGAACGACCTACACCGAACTGAGATACCTACAGC
GTGAGCTATGAGAAAGCGCCACGCTTCCCGAAGGGAGAAAGGCGGACAGGTATCCGGTAAGCGGCAGGGT
CGGAACAGGAGAGCGCACGAGGGAGCTTCCAGGGGGAAACGCCTGGTATCTTTATAGTCCTGTCGGGTTT
CGCCACCTCTGACTTGAGCGTCGATTTTTGTGATGCTCGTCAGGGGGGCGGAGCCTATGGAAAAACGCCA
GCAACGCGGCCTTTTTACGGTTCCTGGCCTTTTGCTGGCCTTTTGCTCACATGTTCTTTCCTGCGTTATC
CCCTGATTCTGTGGATAACCGTATTACCGCCTTTGAGTGAGCTGATACCGCTCGCCGCAGCCGAACGACC
GAGCGCAGCGAGTCAGTGAGCGAGGAAGCGGAAGAGCGCCTGATGCGGTATTTTCTCCTTACGCATCTGT
GCGGTATTTCACACCGCAATGGTGCACTCTCAGTACAATCTGCTCTGATGCCGCATAGTTAAGCCAGTAT
ACACTCCGCTATCGCTACGTGACTGGGTCATGGCTGCGCCCCGACACCCGCCAACACCCGCTGACGCGCC
CTGACGGGCTTGTCTGCTCCCGGCATCCGCTTACAGACAAGCTGTGACCGTCTCCGGGAGCTGCATGTGT
CAGAGGTTTTCACCGTCATCACCGAAACGCGCGAGGCAGCTGCGGTAAAGCTCATCAGCGTGGTCGTGAA
GCGATTCACAGATGTCTGCCTGTTCATCCGCGTCCAGCTCGTTGAGTTTCTCCAGAAGCGTTAATGTCTG
GCTTCTGATAAAGCGGGCCATGTTAAGGGCGGTTTTTTCCTGTTTGGTCACTGATGCCTCCGTGTAAGGG
GGATTTCTGTTCATGGGGGTAATGATACCGATGAAACGAGAGAGGATGCTCACGATACGGGTTACTGATG
ATGAACATGCCCGGTTACTGGAACGTTGTGAGGGTAAACAACTGGCGGTATGGATGCGGCGGGACCAGAG
AAAAATCACTCAGGGTCAATGCCAGCGCTTCGTTAATACAGATGTAGGTGTTCCACAGGGTAGCCAGCAG
CATCCTGCGATGCAGATCCGGAACATAATGGTGCAGGGCGCTGACTTCCGCGTTTCCAGACTTTACGAAA
CACGGAAACCGAAGACCATTCATGTTGTTGCTCAGGTCGCAGACGTTTTGCAGCAGCAGTCGCTTCACGT
TCGCTCGCGTATCGGTGATTCATTCTGCTAACCAGTAAGGCAACCCCGCCAGCCTAGCCGGGTCCTCAAC
GACAGGAGCACGATCATGCGCACCCGTGGGGCCGCCATGCCGGCGATAATGGCCTGCTTCTCGCCGAAAC
GTTTGGTGGCGGGACCAGTGACGAAGGCTTGAGCGAGGGCGTGCAAGATTCCGAATACCGCAAGCGACAG
GCCGATCATCGTCGCGCTCCAGCGAAAGCGGTCCTCGCCGAAAATGACCCAGAGCGCTGCCGGCACCTGT
CCTACGAGTTGCATGATAAAGAAGACAGTCATAAGTGCGGCGACGATAGTCATGCCCCGCGCCCACCGGA
AGGAGCTGACTGGGTTGAAGGCTCTCAAGGGCATCGGTCGAGATCCCGGTGCCTAATGAGTGAGCTAACT
TACATTAATTGCGTTGCGCTCACTGCCCGCTTTCCAGTCGGGAAACCTGTCGTGCCAGCTGCATTAATGA
ATCGGCCAACGCGCGGGGAGAGGCGGTTTGCGTATTGGGCGCCAGGGTGGTTTTTCTTTTCACCAGTGAG
ACGGGCAACAGCTGATTGCCCTTCACCGCCTGGCCCTGAGAGAGTTGCAGCAAGCGGTCCACGCTGGTTT
GCCCCAGCAGGCGAAAATCCTGTTTGATGGTGGTTAACGGCGGGATATAACATGAGCTGTCTTCGGTATC
GTCGTATCCCACTACCGAGATATCCGCACCAACGCGCAGCCCGGACTCGGTAATGGCGCGCATTGCGCCC
AGCGCCATCTGATCGTTGGCAACCAGCATCGCAGTGGGAACGATGCCCTCATTCAGCATTTGCATGGTTT
GTTGAAAACCGGACATGGCACTCCAGTCGCCTTCCCGTTCCGCTATCGGCTGAATTTGATTGCGAGTGAG
ATATTTATGCCAGCCAGCCAGACGCAGACGCGCCGAGACAGAACTTAATGGGCCCGCTAACAGCGCGATT
TGCTGGTGACCCAATGCGACCAGATGCTCCACGCCCAGTCGCGTACCGTCTTCATGGGAGAAAATAATAC
TGTTGATGGGTGTCTGGTCAGAGACATCAAGAAATAACGCCGGAACATTAGTGCAGGCAGCTTCCACAGC
AATGGCATCCTGGTCATCCAGCGGATAGTTAATGATCAGCCCACTGACGCGTTGCGCGAGAAGATTGTGC
ACCGCCGCTTTACAGGCTTCGACGCCGCTTCGTTCTACCATCGACACCACCACGCTGGCACCCAGTTGAT
CGGCGCGAGATTTAATCGCCGCGACAATTTGCGACGGCGCGTGCAGGGCCAGACTGGAGGTGGCAACGCC
AATCAGCAACGACTGTTTGCCCGCCAGTTGTTGTGCCACGCGGTTGGGAATGTAATTCAGCTCCGCCATC
GCCGCTTCCACTTTTTCCCGCGTTTTCGCAGAAACGTGGCTGGCCTGGTTCACCACGCGGGAAACGGTCT
GATAAGAGACACCGGCATACTCTGCGACATCGTATAACGTTACTGGTTTCACATTCACCACCCTGAATTG
ACTCTCTTCCGGGCGCTATCATGCCATACCGCGAAAGGTTTTGCGCCATTCGATGGTGTCCGGGATCTCG
ACGCTCTCCCTTATGCGACTCCTGCATTAGGAAGCAGCCCAGTAGTAGGTTGAGGCCGTTGAGCACCGCC
GCCGCAAGGAATGGTGCATGCAAGGAGATGGCGCCCAACAGTCCCCCGGCCACGGGGCCTGCCACCATAC
CCACGCCGAAACAAGCGCTCATGAGCCCGAAGTGGCGAGCCCGATCTTCCCCATCGGTGATGTCGGCGAT
ATAGGCGCCAGCAACCGCACCTGTGGCGCCGGTGATGCCGGCCACGATGCGTCCGGCGTAGAGGATCGAG
ATCTCGATCCCGCGAAATTAATACGACTCACTATAGGGGAATTGTGAGCGGATAACAATTCC
