>Addgene plasmid #162273 | 6VAH | depositor partial sequence | sequence record 314556 | Insert sequence
GCCTGGCAGGCTCGGGGCCTGGGCACCGCCCGGTTGCAGCTGGTAGAGTTCTCAGCCTTCGTGGAACCGC
CAGATGCAGTTGATTCTTACCAGAGGCACCTGTTCGTGCACATCAGCCAGCACTGCCCCAGCCCCGGAGC
GCCGCCGCTCGAGAGTGTGGACGTCCGGCAGATCTACGACAAATTCCCTGAGAAAAAGGGTGGCCTCCGA
GAGCTATATGATCGTGGCCCCCCCCATGCCTTCTTCCTGGTCAAGTTCTGGGCGGACCTGAACTGGGGCC
CAAGTGGTGAGGAGGCAGGGGCCGGTGGCAGCATCAGCAGTGGTGGCTTCTACGGAGTGAGCAGCCAGTA
TGAGAGCCTGGAACACATGACCCTCACCTGTTCCTCCAAGGTCTGCTCTTTTGGCAAGCAGGTGGTGGAG
AAGGTGGAGACGGAACGGGCCCAGCTGGAGGACGGCAGATTTGTGTACCGCCTGCTGCGCTCGCCCATGT
GCGAGTACCTGGTGAATTTCTTGCACAAGTTGCGGCAGCTGCCTGAGCGATACATGATGAACAGCGTCCT
GGAAAACTTCACCATCCTCCAGGTGGTGACAAACAGAGACACCCAGGAACTGCTGCTCTGCACCGCCTAT
GTCTTCGAGGTCTCCACCAGCGAGCGTGGGGCCCAGCATCACATTTACCGCCTGGTCAGGGAC
